>Addgene plasmid #119955 | 6BHD (SETDB1) | addgene full sequence | sequence record 234347 | Addgene NGS Result
CTAGAAATAATTTTGTTTAACTTTAAGAAGGAGATATACCATGCATCATCATCATCATCACAGCAGCGGC
AGAGAAAACTTGTATTTCCAGGGCGGAGAACTAAGCAAAGATGGTGACCTGATAGTCAGCATGCGAATTC
TGGGCAAGAAGAGAACTAAGACTTGGCACAAAGGCACCCTTATTGCCATCCAGACAGTTGGGCCAGGGAA
GAAATACAAGGTGAAATTTGACAACAAAGGAAAGAGTCTACTGTCGGGGAACCATATTGCCTATGATTAC
CACCCTCCTGCTGACAAGCTGTATGTGGGCAGTCGGGTGGTCGCCAAATACAAAGATGGGAATCAGGTCT
GGCTCTATGCTGGCATTGTAGCTGAGACACCAAACGTCAAAAACAAGCTCAGGTTTCTCATTTTCTTTGA
TGATGGCTATGCTTCCTATGTCACACAGTCGGAACTGTATCCCATTTGCCGGCCACTGAAAAAGACTTGG
GAGGACATAGAAGACATCTCCTGCCGTGACTTCATAGAGGAGTATGTCACTGCCTACCCCAACCGCCCCA
TGGTACTGCTCAAGAGTGGCCAGCTTATCAAGACTGAGTGGGAAGGCACGTGGTGGAAGTCCCGAGTTGA
GGAGGTGGATGGCAGCCTAGTCAGGATCCTCTTCCTGGATGACAAAAGATGTGAGTGGATCTATCGAGGC
TCTACACGGCTGGAGCCCATGTTCAGCATGAAAACATCCTCAGCCTCTGCACTGGAGTGATGACGAAGCT
TGCGGCCGCACTCGAGCACCACCACCACCACCACTGAGATCCGGCTGCTAACAAAGCCCGAAAGGAAGCT
GAGTTGGCTGCTGCCACCGCTGAGCAATAACTAGCATAACCCCTTGGGGCCTCTAAACGGGTCTTGAGGG
GTTTTTTGCTGAAAGGAGGAACTATATCCGGATTGGCGAATGGG
[124 nt withheld, positions 955-1078]
C
[91 nt withheld, positions 1080-1170]
A
[49 nt withheld, positions 1172-1220]
CCTTTGACGTTGGAGTCCACGTTCTTT
[37 nt withheld, positions 1248-1284]
ACCCTATCTCGGTCTATTCTTTTGATTTATAAGGGATTTTGCCGATTTCGGCCTATTGGTTAAAAAATGA
GCTGATTTAACAAAAATTTAACGCGAATTTTAACAAAATATTAACGCTTACAATTTAGGTGGCACTTTTC
GGGGAAATGTGCGCGGAACCCCTATTTGTTTATTTTTCTAAATACATTCAAATATGTATCCGCTCATGAA
TTAATTCTTAGAAAAACTCATCGAGCATCAAATGAAACTGCAATTTATTCATATCAGGATTATCAATACC
ATATTTTTGAAAAAGCCGTTTCTGTAATGAAGGAGAAAACTCACCGAGGCAGTTCCATAGGATGGCAAGA
TCCTGGTATCGGTCTGCGATTCCGACTCGTCCAACATCAATACAACCTATTAATTTCCCCTCGTCAAAAA
TAAGGTTATCAAGTGAGAAATCACCATGAGTGACGACTGAATCCGGTGAGAATGGCAAAAGTTTATGCAT
TTCTTTCCAGACTTGTTCAACAGGCCAGCCATTACGCTCGTCATCAAAATCACTCGCATCAACCAAACCG
TTATTCATTCGTGATTGCGCCTGAGCGAGACGAAATACGCGATCGCTGTTAAAAGGACAATTACAAACAG
GAATCGAATGCAACCGGCGCAGGAACACTGCCAGCGCATCAACAATATTTTCACCTGAATCAGGATATTC
TTCTAATACCTGGAATGCTGTTTTCCCGGGGATCGCAGTGGTGAGTAACCATGCATCATCAGGAGTACGG
ATAAAATGCTTGATGGTCGGAAGAGGCATAAATTCCGTCAGCCAGTTTAGTCTGACCATCTCATCTGTAA
CATCATTGGCAACGCTACCTTTGCCATGTTTCAGAAACAACTCTGGCGCATCGGGCTTCCCATACAATCG
ATAGATTGTCGCACCTGATTGCCCGACATTATCGCGAGCCCATTTATACCCATATAAATCAGCATCCATG
TTGGAATTTAATCGCGGCCTAGAGCAAGACGTTTCCCGTTGAATATGGCTCATAACACCCCTTGTATTAC
TGTTTATGTAAGCAGACAGTTTTATTGTTCATGACCAAAATCCCTTAACGTGAGTTTTCGTTCCACTGAG
CGTCAGACCCCGTAGAAAAGATCAAAGGATCTTCTTGAGATCCTTTTTTTCTGCGCGTAATCTGCTGCTT
GCAAACAAAAAAACCACCGCTACCAGCGGTGGTTTGTTTGCCGGATCAAGAGCTACCAACTCTTTTTCCG
AAGGTAACTGGCTTCAGCAGAGCGCAGATACCAAATACTGTCCTTCTAGTGTAGCCGTAGTTAGGCCACC
ACTTCAAGAACTCTGTAGCACCGCCTACATACCTCGCTCTGCTAATCCTGTTACCAGTGGCTGCTGCCAG
TGGCGATAAGTCGTGTCTTACCGGGTTGGACTCAAGACGATAGTTACCGGATAAGGCGCAGCGGTCGGGC
TGAACGGGGGGTTCGTGCACACAGCCCAGCTTGGAGCGAACGACCTACACCGAACTGAGATACCTACAGC
GTGAGCTATGAGAAAGCGCCACGCTTCCCGAAGGGAGAAAGGCGGACAGGTATCCGGTAAGCGGCAGGGT
CGGAACAGGAGAGCGCACGAGGGAGCTTCCAGGGGGAAACGCCTGGTATCTTTATAGTCCTGTCGGGTTT
CGCCACCTCTGACTTGAGCGTCGATTTTTGTGATGCTCGTCAGGGGGGCGGAGCCTATGGAAAAACGCCA
GCAACGCGGCCTTTTTACGGTTCCTGGCCTTTTGCTGGCCTTTTGCTCACATGTTCTTTCCTGCGTTATC
CCCTGATTCTGTGGATAACCGTATTACCGCCTTTGAGTGAGCTGATACCGCTCGCCGCAGCCGAACGACC
GAGCGCAGCGAGTCAGTGAGCGAGGAAGCGGAAGAGCGCCTGATGCGGTATTTTCTCCTTACGCATCTGT
GCGGTATTTCACACCGCAATGGTGCACTCTCAGTACAATCTGCTCTGATGCCGCATAGTTAAGCCAGTAT
ACACTCCGCTATCGCTACGTGACTGGGTCATGGCTGCGCCCCGACACCCGCCAACACCCGCTGACGCGCC
CTGACGGGCTTGTCTGCTCCCGGCATCCGCTTACAGACAAGCTGTGACCGTCTCCGGGAGCTGCATGTGT
CAGAGGTTTTCACCGTCATCACCGAAACGCGCGAGGCAGCTGCGGTAAAGCTCATCAGCGTGGTCGTGAA
GCGATTCACAGATGTCTGCCTGTTCATCCGCGTCCAGCTCGTTGAGTTTCTCCAGAAGCGTTAATGTCTG
GCTTCTGATAAAGCGGGCCATGTTAAGGGCGGTTTTTTCCTGTTTGGTCACTGATGCCTCCGTGTAAGGG
GGATTTCTGTTCATGGGGGTAATGATACCGATGAAACGAGAGAGGATGCTCACGATACGGGTTACTGATG
ATGAACATGCCCGGTTACTGGAACGTTGTGAGGGTAAACAACTGGCGGTATGGATGCGGCGGGACCAGAG
AAAAATCACTCAGGGTCAATGCCAGCGCTTCGTTAATACAGATGTAGGTGTTCCACAGGGTAGCCAGCAG
CATCCTGCGATGCAGATCCGGAACATAATGGTGCAGGGCGCTGACTTCCGCGTTTCCAGACTTTACGAAA
CACGGAAACCGAAGACCATTCATGTTGTTGCTCAGGTCGCAGACGTTTTGCAGCAGCAGTCGCTTCACGT
TCGCTCGCGTATCGGTGATTCATTCTGCTAACCAGTAAGGCAACCCCGCCAGCCTAGCCGGGTCCTCAAC
GACAGGAGCACGATCATGCGCACCCGTGGGGCCGCCATGCCGGCGATAATGGCCTGCTTCTCGCCGAAAC
GTTTGGTGGCGGGACCAGTGACGAAGGCTTGAGCGAGGGCGTGCAAGATTCCGAATACCGCAAGCGACAG
GCCGATCATCGTCGCGCTCCAGCGAAAGCGGTCCTCGCCGAAAATGACCCAGAGCGCTGCCGGCACCTGT
CCTACGAGTTGCATGATAAAGAAGACAGTCATAAGTGCGGCGACGATAGTCATGCCCCGCGCCCACCGGA
AGGAGCTGACTGGGTTGAAGGCTCTCAAGGGCATCGGTCGAGATCCCGGTGCCTAATGAGTGAGCTAACT
TACATTAATTGCGTTGCGCTCACTGCCCGCTTTCCAGTCGGGAAACCTGTCGTGCCAGCTGCATTAATGA
ATCGGCCAACGCGCGGGGAGAGGCGGTTTGCGTATTGGGCGCCAGGGTGGTTTTTCTTTTCACCAGTGAG
ACGGGCAACAGCTGATTGCCCTTCACCGCCTGGCCCTGAGAGAGTTGCAGCAAGCGGTCCACGCTGGTTT
GCCCCAGCAGGCGAAAATCCTGTTTGATGGTGGTTAACGGCGGGATATAACATGAGCTGTCTTCGGTATC
GTCGTATCCCACTACCGAGATATCCGCACCAACGCGCAGCCCGGACTCGGTAATGGCGCGCATTGCGCCC
AGCGCCATCTGATCGTTGGCAACCAGCATCGCAGTGGGAACGATGCCCTCATTCAGCATTTGCATGGTTT
GTTGAAAACCGGACATGGCACTCCAGTCGCCTTCCCGTTCCGCTATCGGCTGAATTTGATTGCGAGTGAG
ATATTTATGCCAGCCAGCCAGACGCAGACGCGCCGAGACAGAACTTAATGGGCCCGCTAACAGCGCGATT
TGCTGGTGACCCAATGCGACCAGATGCTCCACGCCCAGTCGCGTACCGTCTTCATGGGAGAAAATAATAC
TGTTGATGGGTGTCTGGTCAGAGACATCAAGAAATAACGCCGGAACATTAGTGCAGGCAGCTTCCACAGC
AATGGCATCCTGGTCATCCAGCGGATAGTTAATGATCAGCCCACTGACGCGTTGCGCGAGAAGATTGTGC
ACCGCCGCTTTACAGGCTTCGACGCCGCTTCGTTCTACCATCGACACCACCACGCTGGCACCCAGTTGAT
CGGCGCGAGATTTAATCGCCGCGACAATTTGCGACGGCGCGTGCAGGGCCAGACTGGAGGTGGCAACGCC
AATCAGCAACGACTGTTTGCCCGCCAGTTGTTGTGCCACGCGGTTGGGAATGTAATTCAGCTCCGCCATC
GCCGCTTCCACTTTTTCCCGCGTTTTCGCAGAAACGTGGCTGGCCTGGTTCACCACGCGGGAAACGGTCT
GATAAGAGACACCGGCATACTCTGCGACATCGTATAACGTTACTGGTTTCACATTCACCACCCTGAATTG
ACTCTCTTCCGGGCGCTATCATGCCATACCGCGAAAGGTTTTGCGCCATTCGATGGTGTCCGGGATCTCG
ACGCTCTCCCTTATGCGACTCCTGCATTAGGAAGCAGCCCAGTAGTAGGTTGAGGCCGTTGAGCACCGCC
GCCGCAAGGAATGGTGCATGCAAGGAGATGGCGCCCAACAGTCCCCCGGCCACGGGGCCTGCCACCATAC
CCACGCCGAAACAAGCGCTCATGAGCCCGAAGTGGCGAGCCCGATCTTCCCCATCGGTGATGTCGGCGAT
ATAGGCGCCAGCAACCGCACCTGTGGCGCCGGTGATGCCGGCCACGATGCGTCCGGCGTAGAGGATCGAG
ATCTCGATCCCGCGAAATTAATACGACTCACTATAGGGGAATTGTGAGCGGATAACAATTCCCCT
Features (pLannotate 1.2.2; 20 found; start..end, strand, type, name):
     12..34      +  RBS            RBS: efficient ribosome binding site from bacteriophage T7 gene 10 (Olins and Rangwala, 1989)
     42..60      +  CDS            capTEV™ (fragment): composite tag for in vivo biotinylation, TEV protease cleavage, and 6xHis tagging
     95..757     +  CDS            SETDB1 (fragment): SETB1_HUMAN - Also known as ESET From Homo sapiens (Human).
    787..804     +  CDS            9xHis (fragment): 9xHis affinity tag
    814..863     +  CDS            SET1 (fragment): solubility-enhancement tag derived from T7 phage gene 10B
    871..918     +  terminator     T7 terminator: transcription terminator for bacteriophage T7 RNA polymerase
    955..1383    +  rep_origin     f1 ori (sequence partly withheld): f1 bacteriophage origin of replication; arrow indicates direction of (+) strand synthesis
   1436..1493    +  promoter       AmpR promoter (fragment): bla
   1502..2317    -  CDS            KanR: aminoglycoside phosphotransferase; aph(3')-Ia; confers resistance to kanamycin in bacteria or G418 (Geneticin®) in eukaryotes
   2439..3027    +  rep_origin     ori: high-copy-number ColE1/pMB1/pBR322/pUC origin of replication
   3213..3352    -  misc_feature   bom: basis of mobility region from pBR322
   3454..3645    -  CDS            rop: Rop protein, which maintains plasmids at low copy number; rop
   3662..4042    +  CDS            YPB1_ECOLX: Protein predicted: Swiss-Prot protein existence level 4. From Escherichia coli.
   4114..4405    -  CDS            TcR (fragment): tetracycline efflux protein; tet; confers resistance to tetracycline
   4420..4441    -  protein_bind   CAP binding site: CAP binding activates transcription in the presence of cAMP. E. coli catabolite activator protein
   4454..5536    -  CDS            lacI: lac repressor; lacI; The lac repressor binds to the lac operator to inhibit transcription in E. coli. This inhibition can be relieved by adding lactose or isopropyl-β-D-thiogalactopyranoside (IPTG).
   5537..5614    -  promoter       lacI promoter: lacI
   5622..5901    -  CDS            TcR (fragment): tetracycline efflux protein; tet; confers resistance to tetracycline
   5923..5941    +  promoter       T7 promoter: promoter for bacteriophage T7 RNA polymerase
   5942..5966    +  protein_bind   lac operator: The lac repressor binds to the lac operator to inhibit transcription in E. coli. This inhibition can be relieved by adding lactose or isopropyl-β-D-thiogalactopyranoside (IPTG). lac repressor encoded by lacI
