[The description below was written by a language model from this plasmid's Addgene catalogue record and pLannotate feature annotations shown in this document.]
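Description:
6BHD (SETDB1) is a bacterial expression plasmid built on the pET28-MHL backbone and made to produce a fragment of human SETDB1, a histone H3 lysine 9 methyltransferase also known as ESET or KMT1E, for structure determination. The 663 bp insert encodes amino acids 190-410 of the protein and was introduced by ligation-independent cloning. The alternative names listed for the insert tie this fragment to five deposited crystal structures. The plasmid is about 6 kb and is selected with kanamycin through an aph(3')-Ia resistance gene. It replicates from a ColE1/pBR322-type origin accompanied by the bom region and the rop gene, consistent with the low copy number recorded for it. An f1 origin is also present, along with short tetracycline-resistance remnants that are non-functional leftovers of the backbone.

Expression follows the standard pET arrangement. A T7 promoter followed directly by a lac operator drives transcription, a T7 gene 10 ribosome binding site directs translation, and a T7 terminator closes the unit. The plasmid-borne lacI gene supplies repressor, so expression stays off until it is induced with IPTG in a host that provides T7 RNA polymerase. The SETDB1 fragment is fused at its N terminus to a backbone-encoded 6xHis tag followed by a TEV protease site. This allows metal-affinity purification and later removal of the tag. The automated annotation labels this tag as a partial "capTEV" match. It also flags a short His-tag fragment and a T7 gene 10-derived fragment downstream of the insert. These are probably residual pET28 vector sequence, since the catalogue entry lists only the N-terminal tag, and the record does not say whether they are translated.
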