Addgene plasmid #119955: 6BHD (SETDB1)
Purpose: Bacterial expression for structure determination
Depositing lab: Cheryl Arrowsmith. Depositing organization: University of Toronto.
Backbone
  Vector backbone: pET28-MHL
  Backbone manufacturer: SGC (Addgene Plasmid #26096)
  Vector type: Bacterial Expression
Growth in bacteria
  Bacterial resistance: Kanamycin, 50 μg/mL
  Growth temperature: 37°C
  Growth strain: DH5alpha
  Copy number: Low Copy
Gene/Insert
  Gene/Insert name: SETDB1 (alt names: PDB ID: 6BHD, 6BHE, 6BHG, 6BHH and 6BHI; BC028671)
  Species: H. sapiens (human)
  Insert size (bp): 663
  Mutation: contains amino acids 190-410
  Entrez Gene: SETDB1 (a.k.a. ESET, H3-K9-HMTase4, KG1T, KMT1E, TDRD21)
  Promoter: T7
  Tag / fusion protein: 6xHis-TEV (N terminal on backbone)
  Cloning method: Ligation Independent Cloning
  Sequencing primers: 5′ T7; 3′ T7-term
Terms and licenses: Academic/Nonprofit Terms; Industry Terms: Not Available to Industry
Depositor comments: N-Tag:MHHHHHHSSGRENLYFQG. SETDB1:JMC001-H06:C41642. SGC links: http://www.thesgc.org/structures/6BHD/, http://www.thesgc.org/structures/6BHE/, http://www.thesgc.org/structures/6BHG/, http://www.thesgc.org/structures/6BHH/, http://www.thesgc.org/structures/6BHI/
How to cite: 6BHD (SETDB1) was a gift from Cheryl Arrowsmith (Addgene plasmid # 119955 ; http://n2t.net/addgene:119955 ; RRID:Addgene_119955)
