>Addgene plasmid #119955 | 6BHD (SETDB1) | depositor partial sequence | sequence record 227379 | Insert sequence
GGAGAACTAAGCAAAGATGGTGACCTGATAGTCAGCATGCGAATTCTGGGCAAGAAGAGAACTAAGACTT
GGCACAAAGGCACCCTTATTGCCATCCAGACAGTTGGGCCAGGGAAGAAATACAAGGTGAAATTTGACAA
CAAAGGAAAGAGTCTACTGTCGGGGAACCATATTGCCTATGATTACCACCCTCCTGCTGACAAGCTGTAT
GTGGGCAGTCGGGTGGTCGCCAAATACAAAGATGGGAATCAGGTCTGGCTCTATGCTGGCATTGTAGCTG
AGACACCAAACGTCAAAAACAAGCTCAGGTTTCTCATTTTCTTTGATGATGGCTATGCTTCCTATGTCAC
ACAGTCGGAACTGTATCCCATTTGCCGGCCACTGAAAAAGACTTGGGAGGACATAGAAGACATCTCCTGC
CGTGACTTCATAGAGGAGTATGTCACTGCCTACCCCAACCGCCCCATGGTACTGCTCAAGAGTGGCCAGC
TTATCAAGACTGAGTGGGAAGGCACGTGGTGGAAGTCCCGAGTTGAGGAGGTGGATGGCAGCCTAGTCAG
GATCCTCTTCCTGGATGACAAAAGATGTGAGTGGATCTATCGAGGCTCTACACGGCTGGAGCCCATGTTC
AGCATGAAAACATCCTCAGCCTCTGCACTGGAG
